Addgene plasmid #19667: pGC382
Depositing lab: Jane Hubbard. Depositing organization: NYU Grossman School of Medicine. Publication: A "FLP-Out" system for controlled gene expression in Caenorhabditis elegans. Voutev R, Hubbard EJ. Genetics. 2008 Sep;180(1):103-19. doi: 10.1534/genetics.108.090274. PubMed 18723890.
Backbone
  Vector backbone: pGC308
  Vector type: Worm Expression ; FLP/FRT
Growth in bacteria
  Bacterial resistance: Ampicillin, 100 μg/mL
  Growth temperature: 37°C
  Growth strain: DH5alpha
  Copy number: High Copy
Gene/Insert
  Gene/Insert name: <*-YFP::let-858(3’)
  Species: C. elegans (nematode), S. cerevisiae (budding yeast); A. victoria
  Cloning method: Restriction Enzyme
  Sequencing primers: 5′ M13R
Terms and licenses: Academic/Nonprofit Terms; Industry Terms: Not Available to Industry
How to cite: pGC382 was a gift from Jane Hubbard (Addgene plasmid # 19667 ; http://n2t.net/addgene:19667 ; RRID:Addgene_19667)
