[The description below was written by a language model from this plasmid's Addgene catalogue record and pLannotate feature annotations shown in this document.]
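Description:
pGC382 is a small (about 4.1 kb) worm-expression plasmid built on the pGC308 backbone and belonging to a FLP/FRT "FLP-Out" toolkit for controlled gene expression in Caenorhabditis elegans. It is maintained in E. coli as a high-copy plasmid through a ColE1/pUC-type origin and selected with ampicillin via the β-lactamase gene and its native promoter. The remaining backbone annotations are typical pUC/pBluescript remnants: polylinker fragments, a lac promoter/operator region with CAP binding site, and short fragments of lacI, rop and bom that are unlikely to have any functional role here.

The insert, recorded as "<*-YFP::let-858(3')", combines parts from three sources: a single FRT site, the target of the S. cerevisiae 2μ FLP recombinase; a yellow fluorescent protein coding sequence derived from Aequorea victoria; and the 3' region of the C. elegans let-858 gene, which would supply 3' UTR and transcript-processing signals in worms. The feature table places the FRT just upstream of the fluorescent protein ORF. That ORF is matched automatically to cpCitrine, which should probably be read simply as a YFP-family hit. The let-858 3' region is not annotated but presumably occupies the unlabelled stretch after the reporter. No worm promoter is annotated or mentioned in the record, and only one FRT is present.

This suggests that pGC382 is a modular building block or intermediate: the downstream half of a FLP-out cassette, in which a promoter and an FRT-flanked stop or blocking segment would be placed upstream so that FLP-mediated excision switches on YFP. The record does not state its exact intended use.
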