Features (pLannotate 1.2.2; 13 found; start..end, strand, type, name):
      1..30      -  misc_feature   MCS (fragment): pUC18/19 multiple cloning site
     46..62      -  misc_feature   MCS (fragment): pBluescript multiple cloning site
     78..125     -  protein_bind   FRT: FLP-mediated recombination occurs in the 8-bp core sequence TCTAGAAA (Turan and Bode, 2011). FLP recombinase from the Saccharomyces cerevisiae 2μ plasmid
    148..1011    +  CDS            cpCitrine: cpCitrine is a basic (constitutively fluorescent) green/yellow fluorescent protein published in 2001, derived from Aequorea victoria.
   1557..1592    +  CDS            rop (fragment): Rop protein, which maintains plasmids at low copy number; rop
   1694..1793    +  misc_feature   bom (fragment): basis of mobility region from pBR322
   1891..1995    +  promoter       AmpR promoter: bla
   1996..2856    +  CDS            AmpR: β-lactamase; bla; confers resistance to ampicillin, carbenicillin, and related antibiotics
   3027..3615    +  rep_origin     ori: high-copy-number ColE1/pMB1/pBR322/pUC origin of replication
   3798..3890    +  CDS            lacI (fragment): lac repressor; lacI; The lac repressor binds to the lac operator to inhibit transcription in E. coli. This inhibition can be relieved by adding lactose or isopropyl-β-D-thiogalactopyranoside (IPTG).
   3903..3924    +  protein_bind   CAP binding site: CAP binding activates transcription in the presence of cAMP. E. coli catabolite activator protein
   3939..3969    +  promoter       lac promoter: promoter for the E. coli lac operon
   3977..3993    +  protein_bind   lac operator: The lac repressor binds to the lac operator to inhibit transcription in E. coli. This inhibition can be relieved by adding lactose or isopropyl-β-D-thiogalactopyranoside (IPTG). lac repressor encoded by lacI
>Addgene plasmid #19667 | pGC382 | depositor full sequence | sequence record 9299 | Author sequence
AAGCTTGCATGCCTGCAGGTCGACTCTAGACCGCGGTTTTGGCGCGGATCCACTAGTTCTAGCTTCAAAA
GCGCTCTGAAGTTCCTATACTTTCTAGAGAATAGGAACTTCGGAATAGGAACTTCAAGATCCCCGGTAGA
AAAAATGAGTAAAGGAGAAGAACTTTTCACTGGAGTTGTCCCAATTCTTGTTGAATTAGATGGTGATGTT
AATGGGCACAAATTTTCTGTCAGTGGAGAGGGTGAAGGTGATGCAACATACGGAAAACTTACCCTTAAAT
TTATTTGCACTACTGGAAAACTACCTGTTCCATGGGTAAGTTTAAACATATATATACTAACTAACCCTGA
TTATTTAAATTTTCAGCCAACACTTGTCACTACTTTCGGTTATGGTCTTCAATGCTTCGCCAGATACCCA
GATCATATGAAACAGCATGACTTTTTCAAGAGTGCCATGCCCGAAGGTTATGTACAGGAAAGAACTATAT
TTTTCAAAGATGACGGGAACTACAAGACACGTAAGTTTAAACAGTTCGGTACTAACTAACCATACATATT
TAAATTTTCAGGTGCTGAAGTCAAGTTTGAAGGTGATACCCTTGTTAATAGAATCGAGTTAAAAGGTATT
GATTTTAAAGAAGATGGAAACATTCTTGGACACAAATTGGAATACAACTATAACTCACACAATGTATACA
TCATGGCAGACAAACAAAAGAATGGAATCAAAGTTGTAAGTTTAAACATGATTTTACTAACTAACTAATC
TGATTTAAATTTTCAGAACTTCAAAATTAGACACAACATTGAAGATGGAAGCGTTCAACTAGCAGACCAT
TATCAACAAAATACTCCAATTGGCGATGGCCCTGTCCTTTTACCAGACAACCATTACCTGTCCTACCAAT
CTGCCCTTTCGAAAGATCCCAACGAAAAGAGAGACCACATGGTCCTTCTTGAGTTTGTAACAGCTGCTGG
GATTACACATGGCATGGATGAACTATACAAATAGCATTCGTAGAATTGTAAGTTTAAACTTTCTCATACT
AACTAACGCGCTCTATTTAAATTTTCAGAATTCGCTAGCCGGCCATACAAGTAATCCGGATGATCGACGC
CAACGTCGTTGAATTTTCAAATTTTAAATACTGAATATTTGTTTTTTTTCCTATTATTTATTTATTCTCT
TTGTGTTTTTTTTCTTGCTTTCTAAAAAATTAATTCAATCCAAATCTAAACATGAGCGGTTTTTTTTCTC
TTTCCGTCTCCCAATTCGTATTCCGCTCCTCTCATCTGAACACAATGTGCAAGTTTATTTATCTTCTCGC
TTTCATTTCATTAGGACGTGGGGGGAATTGGTGGAAGGGGGAAACACACAAAAGGATGATGGAAATGAAA
TAAGGACACACAATATGCAACAACATTCAATTCAGAAATATGGAGGAAGGTTTAAAAGAAAACATAAAAA
TATATAGAGGAGGAAGGAAAACTAGTAAAAAATAAGCAAAGAAATTAGGCGAACGATGAGAATTGTCCTC
GCTTGGGCCCTTTCGTCTCGCGCGTTTCGGTGATGACGGTGAAAACCTCTGACACATGCAGCTCCCGGAG
ACGGTCACAGCTTGTCTGTAAGCGGATGCCGGGAGCAGACAAGCCCGTCAGGGCGCGTCAGCGGGTGTTG
GCGGGTGTCGGGGCTGGCTTAACTATGCGGCATCAGAGCAGATTGTACTGAGAGTGCACCATATGCGGTG
TGAAATACCGCACAGATGCGTAAGGAGAAAATACCGCATCAGGCGGCCTTAAGGGCCTCGTGATACGCCT
ATTTTTATAGGTTAATGTCATGATAATAATGGTTTCTTAGACGTCAGGTGGCACTTTTCGGGGAAATGTG
CGCGGAACCCCTATTTGTTTATTTTTCTAAATACATTCAAATATGTATCCGCTCATGAGACAATAACCCT
GATAAATGCTTCAATAATATTGAAAAAGGAAGAGTATGAGTATTCAACATTTCCGTGTCGCCCTTATTCC
CTTTTTTGCGGCATTTTGCCTTCCTGTTTTTGCTCACCCAGAAACGCTGGTGAAAGTAAAAGATGCTGAA
GATCAGTTGGGTGCACGAGTGGGTTACATCGAACTGGATCTCAACAGCGGTAAGATCCTTGAGAGTTTTC
GCCCCGAAGAACGTTTTCCAATGATGAGCACTTTTAAAGTTCTGCTATGTGGCGCGGTATTATCCCGTAT
TGACGCCGGGCAAGAGCAACTCGGTCGCCGCATACACTATTCTCAGAATGACTTGGTTGAGTACTCACCA
GTCACAGAAAAGCATCTTACGGATGGCATGACAGTAAGAGAATTATGCAGTGCTGCCATAACCATGAGTG
ATAACACTGCGGCCAACTTACTTCTGACAACGATCGGAGGACCGAAGGAGCTAACCGCTTTTTTGCACAA
CATGGGGGATCATGTAACTCGCCTTGATCGTTGGGAACCGGAGCTGAATGAAGCCATACCAAACGACGAG
CGTGACACCACGATGCCTGTAGCAATGGCAACAACGTTGCGCAAACTATTAACTGGCGAACTACTTACTC
TAGCTTCCCGGCAACAATTAATAGACTGGATGGAGGCGGATAAAGTTGCAGGACCACTTCTGCGCTCGGC
CCTTCCGGCTGGCTGGTTTATTGCTGATAAATCTGGAGCCGGTGAGCGTGGGTCTCGCGGTATCATTGCA
GCACTGGGGCCAGATGGTAAGCCCTCCCGTATCGTAGTTATCTACACGACGGGGAGTCAGGCAACTATGG
ATGAACGAAATAGACAGATCGCTGAGATAGGTGCCTCACTGATTAAGCATTGGTAACTGTCAGACCAAGT
TTACTCATATATACTTTAGATTGATTTAAAACTTCATTTTTAATTTAAAAGGATCTAGGTGAAGATCCTT
TTTGATAATCTCATGACCAAAATCCCTTAACGTGAGTTTTCGTTCCACTGAGCGTCAGACCCCGTAGAAA
AGATCAAAGGATCTTCTTGAGATCCTTTTTTTCTGCGCGTAATCTGCTGCTTGCAAACAAAAAAACCACC
GCTACCAGCGGTGGTTTGTTTGCCGGATCAAGAGCTACCAACTCTTTTTCCGAAGGTAACTGGCTTCAGC
AGAGCGCAGATACCAAATACTGTCCTTCTAGTGTAGCCGTAGTTAGGCCACCACTTCAAGAACTCTGTAG
CACCGCCTACATACCTCGCTCTGCTAATCCTGTTACCAGTGGCTGCTGCCAGTGGCGATAAGTCGTGTCT
TACCGGGTTGGACTCAAGACGATAGTTACCGGATAAGGCGCAGCGGTCGGGCTGAACGGGGGGTTCGTGC
ACACAGCCCAGCTTGGAGCGAACGACCTACACCGAACTGAGATACCTACAGCGTGAGCATTGAGAAAGCG
CCACGCTTCCCGAAGGGAGAAAGGCGGACAGGTATCCGGTAAGCGGCAGGGTCGGAACAGGAGAGCGCAC
GAGGGAGCTTCCAGGGGGAAACGCCTGGTATCTTTATAGTCCTGTCGGGTTTCGCCACCTCTGACTTGAG
CGTCGATTTTTGTGATGCTCGTCAGGGGGGCGGAGCCTATGGAAAAACGCCAGCAACGCGGCCTTTTTAC
GGTTCCTGGCCTTTTGCTGGCCTTTTGCTCACATGTTCTTTCCTGCGTTATCCCCTGATTCTGTGGATAA
CCGTATTACCGCCTTTGAGTGAGCTGATACCGCTCGCCGCAGCCGAACGACCGAGCGCAGCGAGTCAGTG
AGCGAGGAAGCGGAAGAGCGCCCAATACGCAAACCGCCTCTCCCCGCGCGTTGGCCGATTCATTAATGCA
GCTGGCACGACAGGTTTCCCGACTGGAAAGCGGGCAGTGAGCGCAACGCAATTAATGTGAGTTAGCTCAC
TCATTAGGCACCCCAGGCTTTACACTTTATGCTTCCGGCTCGTATGTTGTGTGGAATTGTGAGCGGATAA
CAATTTCACACAGGAAACAGCTATGACCATGATTACGCCAAGCTGTAAGTTTAAACATGATCTTACTAAC
TAACTATTCTCATTTAAATTTTCAGAGCTTAAAAATGGCTGAAATCACTCACAACGATGGATACGCTAAC
AACTTGGAAATGAAAT
