>Addgene plasmid #19667 | pGC382 | addgene partial sequence | sequence record 25492 | 19667 with M13R
ACTGATCTTACTAACTAACTATTCTCATTTAAATTTTCAGAGCTTAAAAATGGCTGAAATCACTCACAAC
GATGGATACGCTAACAACTTGGAAATGAAATAAGCTTGCATGCCTGCAGGTCGACTCTAGACCGCGGTTT
TGGCGCGGATCCACTAGTTCTAGCTTCAAAAGCGCTCTGAAGTTCCTATACTTTCTAGAGAATAGGAACT
TCGGAATAGGAACTTCAAGATCCCCGGTAGAAAAAATGAGTAAAGGAGAAGAACTTTTCACTGGAGTTGT
CCCAATTCTTGTTGAATTAGATGGTGATGTTAATGGGCACAAATTTTCTGTCAGTGGAGAGGGTGAAGGT
GATGCAACATACGGAAAACTTACCCTTAAATTTATTTGCACTACTGGAAAACTACCTGTTCCATGGGTAA
GTTTAAACATATATATACTAACTAACCCTGATTATTTAAATTTTCAGCCAACACTTGTCACTACTTTCGG
TTATGGTCTTCAATGCTTCGCCAGATACCCAGATCATATGAAACAGCATGACTTTTTCAAGAGTGCCATG
CCCGAAGGTTATGTACAGGAAAGAACTATATTTTTCAAAGATGACGGGAACTACAAGACACGTAAGTTTA
AACAGTTCGGTACTAACTAACCATACATATTTAAATTTTCAGGTGCTGA
